>Addgene plasmid #218195 | pET-29b(+)_His-CBD-EmEndoF1 | addgene full sequence | sequence record 431792 | Addgene NGS Result
AGCCCAGTAGTAGGTTGAGGCCGTTGAGCACCGCCGCCGCAAGGAATGGTGCATGCAAGGAGATGGCGCC
CAACAGTCCCCCGGCCACGGGGCCTGCCACCATACCCACGCCGAAACAAGCGCTCATGAGCCCGAAGTGG
CGAGCCCGATCTTCCCCATCGGTGATGTCGGCGATATAGGCGCCAGCAACCGCACCTGTGGCGCCGGTGA
TGCCGGCCACGATGCGTCCGGCGTAGAGGATCGAGATCGATCTCGATCCCGCGAAATTAATACGACTCAC
TATAGGGGAATTGTGAGCGGATAACAATTCCCCTCTAGAAATAATTTTGTTTAACTTTAAGAAGGAGATA
TACATATGTCTAAAGAAAAACACCATCATCATCATCATCACCATCACCATGGATCTGCCAACTCAGGCAC
CACGAATCCAGGCGTGTCAGCCTGGCAAGTGAACACCGCCTACACAGCAGGGCAGTTGGTCACGTATAAC
GGCAAAACGTATAAATGCCTTCAACCTCACACAAGTCTTGCCGGTTGGGAGCCATCCAACGTACCCGCCT
TATGGCAACTGCAATCTGGTAACGGATCCGCTGTAACCGGGACAACAAAGGCGAACATCAAGCTTTTCAG
TTTCACTGAAGTGAACGATACCAACCCGTTAAATAACTTGAATTTTACCCTGAAGAATTCGGGAAAACCT
CTTGTTGACATGGTCGTTTTGTTCTCGGCTAACATCAATTATGACGCTGCTAATGACAAGGTATTCGTCT
CGAACAACCCTAATGTGCAGCATCTTCTTACGAACCGTGCAAAGTATTTGAAGCCATTGCAGGATAAGGG
AATCAAAGTAATCTTATCTATTTTAGGGAATCATGATCGTTCGGGGATCGCGAATCTGTCTACCGCTCGC
GCGAAAGCCTTTGCGCAGGAATTGAAGAACACTTGCGATTTATATAACCTGGACGGCGTCTTCTTTGATG
ACGAATACTCCGCATACCAGACCCCTCCCCCGAGTGGTTTTGTCACCCCGAGTAACAATGCGGCTGCACG
TCTGGCATACGAGACCAAACAGGCGATGCCGAACAAGTTGGTTACAGTATATGTGTATTCACGCACAAGC
TCCTTCCCTACAGCGGTCGACGGCGTAAATGCGGGGTCCTATGTCGATTATGCAATCCACGATTACGGAG
GAAGTTACGATTTAGCTACTAACTATCCTGGATTGGCGAAGAGCGGCATGGTTATGTCATCGCAAGAGTT
CAATCAAGGCCGTTACGCAACCGCTCAGGCGTTGCGCAACATTGTTACCAAAGGTTACGGAGGTCACATG
ATTTTTGCAATGGACCCCAACCGCAGCAACTTCACTTCAGGGCAATTACCTGCGTTGAAGCTGATTGCTA
AGGAACTTTATGGCGACGAGCTTGTCTATTCAAATACACCGTATAGTAAGGACTGGTAATAGCTCGAGCA
CCACCACCACCACCACTGAGATCCGGCTGCTAACAAAGCCCGAAAGGAAGCTGAGTTGGCTGCTGCCACC
GCTGAGCAATAACTAGCATAACCCCTTGGGGCCTCTAAACGGGTCTTGAGGGGTTTTTTGCTGAAAGGAG
GAACTATATCCGGATTGGCGAATGGG
[124 nt withheld, positions 1637-1760]
C
[91 nt withheld, positions 1762-1852]
A
[49 nt withheld, positions 1854-1902]
CCTTTGACGTTGGAGTCCACGTTCTTT
[37 nt withheld, positions 1930-1966]
ACCCTATCTCGGTCTATTCTTTTGATTTATAAGGGATTTTGCCGATTTCGGCCTATTGGTTAAAAAATGA
GCTGATTTAACAAAAATTTAACGCGAATTTTAACAAAATATTAACGCTTACAATTTAGGTGGCACTTTTC
GGGGAAATGTGCGCGGAACCCCTATTTGTTTATTTTTCTAAATACATTCAAATATGTATCCGCTCATGAA
TTAATTCTTAGAAAAACTCATCGAGCATCAAATGAAACTGCAATTTATTCATATCAGGATTATCAATACC
ATATTTTTGAAAAAGCCGTTTCTGTAATGAAGGAGAAAACTCACCGAGGCAGTTCCATAGGATGGCAAGA
TCCTGGTATCGGTCTGCGATTCCGACTCGTCCAACATCAATACAACCTATTAATTTCCCCTCGTCAAAAA
TAAGGTTATCAAGTGAGAAATCACCATGAGTGACGACTGAATCCGGTGAGAATGGCAAAAGTTTATGCAT
TTCTTTCCAGACTTGTTCAACAGGCCAGCCATTACGCTCGTCATCAAAATCACTCGCATCAACCAAACCG
TTATTCATTCGTGATTGCGCCTGAGCGAGACGAAATACGCGATCGCTGTTAAAAGGACAATTACAAACAG
GAATCGAATGCAACCGGCGCAGGAACACTGCCAGCGCATCAACAATATTTTCACCTGAATCAGGATATTC
TTCTAATACCTGGAATGCTGTTTTCCCGGGGATCGCAGTGGTGAGTAACCATGCATCATCAGGAGTACGG
ATAAAATGCTTGATGGTCGGAAGAGGCATAAATTCCGTCAGCCAGTTTAGTCTGACCATCTCATCTGTAA
CATCATTGGCAACGCTACCTTTGCCATGTTTCAGAAACAACTCTGGCGCATCGGGCTTCCCATACAATCG
ATAGATTGTCGCACCTGATTGCCCGACATTATCGCGAGCCCATTTATACCCATATAAATCAGCATCCATG
TTGGAATTTAATCGCGGCCTAGAGCAAGACGTTTCCCGTTGAATATGGCTCATAACACCCCTTGTATTAC
TGTTTATGTAAGCAGACAGTTTTATTGTTCATGACCAAAATCCCTTAACGTGAGTTTTCGTTCCACTGAG
CGTCAGACCCCGTAGAAAAGATCAAAGGATCTTCTTGAGATCCTTTTTTTCTGCGCGTAATCTGCTGCTT
GCAAACAAAAAAACCACCGCTACCAGCGGTGGTTTGTTTGCCGGATCAAGAGCTACCAACTCTTTTTCCG
AAGGTAACTGGCTTCAGCAGAGCGCAGATACCAAATACTGTCCTTCTAGTGTAGCCGTAGTTAGGCCACC
ACTTCAAGAACTCTGTAGCACCGCCTACATACCTCGCTCTGCTAATCCTGTTACCAGTGGCTGCTGCCAG
TGGCGATAAGTCGTGTCTTACCGGGTTGGACTCAAGACGATAGTTACCGGATAAGGCGCAGCGGTCGGGC
TGAACGGGGGGTTCGTGCACACAGCCCAGCTTGGAGCGAACGACCTACACCGAACTGAGATACCTACAGC
GTGAGCTATGAGAAAGCGCCACGCTTCCCGAAGGGAGAAAGGCGGACAGGTATCCGGTAAGCGGCAGGGT
CGGAACAGGAGAGCGCACGAGGGAGCTTCCAGGGGGAAACGCCTGGTATCTTTATAGTCCTGTCGGGTTT
CGCCACCTCTGACTTGAGCGTCGATTTTTGTGATGCTCGTCAGGGGGGCGGAGCCTATGGAAAAACGCCA
GCAACGCGGCCTTTTTACGGTTCCTGGCCTTTTGCTGGCCTTTTGCTCACATGTTCTTTCCTGCGTTATC
CCCTGATTCTGTGGATAACCGTATTACCGCCTTTGAGTGAGCTGATACCGCTCGCCGCAGCCGAACGACC
GAGCGCAGCGAGTCAGTGAGCGAGGAAGCGGAAGAGCGCCTGATGCGGTATTTTCTCCTTACGCATCTGT
GCGGTATTTCACACCGCAATGGTGCACTCTCAGTACAATCTGCTCTGATGCCGCATAGTTAAGCCAGTAT
ACACTCCGCTATCGCTACGTGACTGGGTCATGGCTGCGCCCCGACACCCGCCAACACCCGCTGACGCGCC
CTGACGGGCTTGTCTGCTCCCGGCATCCGCTTACAGACAAGCTGTGACCGTCTCCGGGAGCTGCATGTGT
CAGAGGTTTTCACCGTCATCACCGAAACGCGCGAGGCAGCTGCGGTAAAGCTCATCAGCGTGGTCGTGAA
GCGATTCACAGATGTCTGCCTGTTCATCCGCGTCCAGCTCGTTGAGTTTCTCCAGAAGCGTTAATGTCTG
GCTTCTGATAAAGCGGGCCATGTTAAGGGCGGTTTTTTCCTGTTTGGTCACTGATGCCTCCGTGTAAGGG
GGATTTCTGTTCATGGGGGTAATGATACCGATGAAACGAGAGAGGATGCTCACGATACGGGTTACTGATG
ATGAACATGCCCGGTTACTGGAACGTTGTGAGGGTAAACAACTGGCGGTATGGATGCGGCGGGACCAGAG
AAAAATCACTCAGGGTCAATGCCAGCGCTTCGTTAATACAGATGTAGGTGTTCCACAGGGTAGCCAGCAG
CATCCTGCGATGCAGATCCGGAACATAATGGTGCAGGGCGCTGACTTCCGCGTTTCCAGACTTTACGAAA
CACGGAAACCGAAGACCATTCATGTTGTTGCTCAGGTCGCAGACGTTTTGCAGCAGCAGTCGCTTCACGT
TCGCTCGCGTATCGGTGATTCATTCTGCTAACCAGTAAGGCAACCCCGCCAGCCTAGCCGGGTCCTCAAC
GACAGGAGCACGATCATGCGCACCCGTGGGGCCGCCATGCCGGCGATAATGGCCTGCTTCTCGCCGAAAC
GTTTGGTGGCGGGACCAGTGACGAAGGCTTGAGCGAGGGCGTGCAAGATTCCGAATACCGCAAGCGACAG
GCCGATCATCGTCGCGCTCCAGCGAAAGCGGTCCTCGCCGAAAATGACCCAGAGCGCTGCCGGCACCTGT
CCTACGAGTTGCATGATAAAGAAGACAGTCATAAGTGCGGCGACGATAGTCATGCCCCGCGCCCACCGGA
AGGAGCTGACTGGGTTGAAGGCTCTCAAGGGCATCGGTCGAGATCCCGGTGCCTAATGAGTGAGCTAACT
TACATTAATTGCGTTGCGCTCACTGCCCGCTTTCCAGTCGGGAAACCTGTCGTGCCAGCTGCATTAATGA
ATCGGCCAACGCGCGGGGAGAGGCGGTTTGCGTATTGGGCGCCAGGGTGGTTTTTCTTTTCACCAGTGAG
ACGGGCAACAGCTGATTGCCCTTCACCGCCTGGCCCTGAGAGAGTTGCAGCAAGCGGTCCACGCTGGTTT
GCCCCAGCAGGCGAAAATCCTGTTTGATGGTGGTTAACGGCGGGATATAACATGAGCTGTCTTCGGTATC
GTCGTATCCCACTACCGAGATGTCCGCACCAACGCGCAGCCCGGACTCGGTAATGGCGCGCATTGCGCCC
AGCGCCATCTGATCGTTGGCAACCAGCATCGCAGTGGGAACGATGCCCTCATTCAGCATTTGCATGGTTT
GTTGAAAACCGGACATGGCACTCCAGTCGCCTTCCCGTTCCGCTATCGGCTGAATTTGATTGCGAGTGAG
ATATTTATGCCAGCCAGCCAGACGCAGACGCGCCGAGACAGAACTTAATGGGCCCGCTAACAGCGCGATT
TGCTGGTGACCCAATGCGACCAGATGCTCCACGCCCAGTCGCGTACCGTCTTCATGGGAGAAAATAATAC
TGTTGATGGGTGTCTGGTCAGAGACATCAAGAAATAACGCCGGAACATTAGTGCAGGCAGCTTCCACAGC
AATGGCATCCTGGTCATCCAGCGGATAGTTAATGATCAGCCCACTGACGCGTTGCGCGAGAAGATTGTGC
ACCGCCGCTTTACAGGCTTCGACGCCGCTTCGTTCTACCATCGACACCACCACGCTGGCACCCAGTTGAT
CGGCGCGAGATTTAATCGCCGCGACAATTTGCGACGGCGCGTGCAGGGCCAGACTGGAGGTGGCAACGCC
AATCAGCAACGACTGTTTGCCCGCCAGTTGTTGTGCCACGCGGTTGGGAATGTAATTCAGCTCCGCCATC
GCCGCTTCCACTTTTTCCCGCGTTTTCGCAGAAACGTGGCTGGCCTGGTTCACCACGCGGGAAACGGTCT
GATAAGAGACACCGGCATACTCTGCGACATCGTATAACGTTACTGGTTTCACATTCACCACCCTGAATTG
ACTCTCTTCCGGGCGCTATCATGCCATACCGCGAAAGGTTTTGCGCCATTCGATGGTGTCCGGGATCTCG
ACGCTCTCCCTTATGCGACTCCTGCATTAGGAAGC
Features (pLannotate 1.2.2; 21 found; start..end, strand, type, name):
    268..286     +  promoter       T7 promoter: promoter for bacteriophage T7 RNA polymerase
    287..311     +  protein_bind   lac operator: The lac repressor binds to the lac operator to inhibit transcription in E. coli. This inhibition can be relieved by adding lactose or isopropyl-β-D-thiogalactopyranoside (IPTG). lac repressor encoded by lacI
    326..348     +  RBS            RBS: efficient ribosome binding site from bacteriophage T7 gene 10 (Olins and Rangwala, 1989)
    380..400     +  CDS            7xHis: 6xHis affinity tag
    419..574     +  CDS            chiA1 (fragment): CHIA1_BACCI - Experimental evidence at protein level: Swiss-Prot protein existence level 1. From Bacillus circulans.
    587..1456    +  CDS            endOF1 (fragment): EBA1_ELIME - Experimental evidence at protein level: Swiss-Prot protein existence level 1. Endohydrolysis of the di-N-acetylchitobiosyl unit in high- mannose glycopeptides and glycoproteins. Does not hydrolyze complex bi- or triantennary glycans. The presence of a core-bound fucose impedes endo F1 hydrolysis. From Elizabethkingia meningoseptica (Chryseobacterium meningosepticum).
   1469..1486    +  CDS            9xHis (fragment): 9xHis affinity tag
   1496..1545    +  CDS            SET1 (fragment): solubility-enhancement tag derived from T7 phage gene 10B
   1553..1600    +  terminator     T7 terminator: transcription terminator for bacteriophage T7 RNA polymerase
   1637..2065    +  rep_origin     f1 ori (sequence partly withheld): f1 bacteriophage origin of replication; arrow indicates direction of (+) strand synthesis
   2118..2175    +  promoter       AmpR promoter (fragment): bla
   2184..2999    -  CDS            KanR: aminoglycoside phosphotransferase; aph(3')-Ia; confers resistance to kanamycin in bacteria or G418 (Geneticin®) in eukaryotes
   3121..3709    +  rep_origin     ori: high-copy-number ColE1/pMB1/pBR322/pUC origin of replication
   3895..4034    -  misc_feature   bom: basis of mobility region from pBR322
   4136..4327    -  CDS            rop: Rop protein, which maintains plasmids at low copy number; rop
   4344..4724    +  CDS            YPB1_ECOLX: Protein predicted: Swiss-Prot protein existence level 4. From Escherichia coli.
   4796..5087    -  CDS            TcR (fragment): tetracycline efflux protein; tet; confers resistance to tetracycline
   5102..5123    -  protein_bind   CAP binding site: CAP binding activates transcription in the presence of cAMP. E. coli catabolite activator protein
   5136..6218    -  CDS            lacI: lac repressor; lacI; The lac repressor binds to the lac operator to inhibit transcription in E. coli. This inhibition can be relieved by adding lactose or isopropyl-β-D-thiogalactopyranoside (IPTG).
   6219..6296    -  promoter       lacI promoter: lacI
   6304..242     -  CDS            TcR (fragment) (across the origin): tetracycline efflux protein; tet; confers resistance to tetracycline
