[The description below was written by a language model from this plasmid's Addgene catalogue record and pLannotate feature annotations shown in this document.]
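Description:
pET-29b(+)_His-CBD-EmEndoF1 is a bacterial expression plasmid built on the Novagen pET-29b(+) backbone for producing a tagged form of the endoglycosidase EndoF1 from Elizabethkingia miricola in E. coli. It is selected with kanamycin through an aminoglycoside phosphotransferase (KanR) gene. It replicates from a pBR322/ColE1-type origin accompanied by the bom site and the rop gene, consistent with its catalogue listing as low copy. An f1 origin is also present, and short tetracycline-resistance fragments annotated in the table appear to be non-functional remnants of the pBR322 lineage.

The expression cassette consists of a T7 promoter followed by a lac operator and the T7 gene 10 ribosome binding site, with a T7 terminator downstream. A plasmid-borne lacI gene supplies repressor, so transcription stays off until IPTG or autoinduction relieves repression in a host that provides T7 RNA polymerase, such as a BL21(DE3)-type strain.

The synthesized, E. coli codon-optimized insert encodes residues 51–339 of EndoF1. It is fused at its N terminus to a His tag and a chitin-binding domain, which the feature table annotates as a fragment of Bacillus circulans chitinase A1. The catalogue also names a tufA element in the N-terminal tag, but this is not separately annotated. A further His-tag sequence is annotated just downstream of the insert, and the record does not say whether it is translated as part of the protein.

EndoF1 cleaves within the chitobiose core of high-mannose N-glycans, so the recombinant enzyme is the kind typically used to deglycosylate glycoproteins. The His and chitin-binding tags offer handles for purifying the enzyme or removing it afterwards, although the record states only bacterial expression as the purpose.
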