Addgene plasmid #218195: pET-29b(+)_His-CBD-EmEndoF1
Purpose: Bacterial expression of a His-tagged Chitin Binding fusion of Elizabethkingia miricola EndoF1
Depositing lab: Florence Pojer. Depositing organization: Swiss Federal Institute of Technology (EPFL).
Backbone
  Vector backbone: pET-29b(+)
  Backbone manufacturer: Novagen
  Vector type: Bacterial Expression
Growth in bacteria
  Bacterial resistance: Kanamycin, 50 μg/mL
  Growth temperature: 37°C
  Growth strain: DH5alpha
  Growth instructions: For expression, grow in your preferred BL21(DE3) or related strain. Induce with 0.5 mM IPTG at 18C overnight or in autoinduction media at 18C overnight.
  Copy number: Low Copy
Gene/Insert
  Gene/Insert name: EndoF1 (alt name: C_pET-29b(+)_His-CBD-EmEndoF1)
  Species: Elizabethkingia miricola
  Mutation: codon optimized Ecoli, residues 51-339
  GenBank ID: AAA24922.1 P36911
  Promoter: T7
  Tag / fusion protein: tufA-His-CBD (N terminal on insert)
  Cloning method: Gene Synthesis
  Sequencing primers: 5′ T7promoter; 3′ T7terminator
Terms and licenses: Academic/Nonprofit Terms; Industry Terms: Not Available to Industry
How to cite: pET-29b(+)_His-CBD-EmEndoF1 was a gift from Florence Pojer (Addgene plasmid # 218195 ; http://n2t.net/addgene:218195 ; RRID:Addgene_218195)
